>Addgene plasmid #13393 | pSV(X) C/EBPbeta | addgene partial sequence | sequence record 19482 | 13393 with pZIP
GTCGGCGGACCCACACTGTGTCGCCGACTCGGTAAGGGTGAGGTACCACCGGTCGGTCCAGTTGTTCTTG
GTAGGCTGCCGCCAGAGGTCTCCAGACTTCGTGCTGGACTAAGTAGAGAGCCTGTAAGTGAGCTTGGAGA
GAGGGGCTGTTAGTAACTCTTGTCATGTCAGGGTCAGGGAAGTTTACAAGGGGCGGGGGTGCCCCATATA
AGATCCCGGATCCCCGGGCGAGCTCGAATTCCTGACCCGGCACTCTGCCCCCTCTCCTGGGGGGAGGGGC
TGGCATCCCATCTGCCAGGGGAGGAGAAAAACCCAGATGCGACACCCCCACCCACCACCACACACAACCC
AAAAATAACCCGCAGCCCCCTACACACCAGAAACACAAAAAACAAAATCTCGCATAAATCCAAAGTCAGG
AGGGAAGAAAAAAAATTTTTTTTCAAAAGCCAACTACTGCCCCCAAAAGGCTTTTTAAACATTCTCCAAA
AAAGTTTATTAAAATGTCTTCACTTTAATGCTCGAAACGGAAAAGGTTCTCAAAATATACATACGCCTCT
TTTCTCATAGAAATAGAACTTTTTTATATAATACAAAAAAATAATAAGACCA
