[The description below was written by a language model from this plasmid's Addgene catalogue record.]
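Description:
pSV(X) C/EBPbeta is a retroviral mammalian expression plasmid built on the pZIP-Neo SV(X)1 backbone, a vector of about 10.2 kb without insert. It is maintained in E. coli as a low-copy plasmid under ampicillin selection, and it carries a neomycin resistance marker so that transduced or transfected mammalian cells can be selected with G418. No feature table accompanies the record, so the promoter, origin of replication and viral elements are not explicitly listed. Vectors of the pZIP-Neo SV(X) type are generally Moloney murine leukemia virus-derived, with the long terminal repeats driving transcription of both the inserted gene and the neo marker, but the catalogue entry itself does not spell this out.

The payload is an approximately 1.5 kb insert encoding rat (R. norvegicus) C/EBPbeta (Cebpb, also known as NF-IL6, Il6dbp or TCF5), a basic leucine zipper transcription factor of the CCAAT/enhancer-binding protein family. The insert was cloned into a BamHI site, with BamHI retained at both the 5′ and 3′ ends. Because the same enzyme flanks both sides, the cloning was non-directional and the insert can be excised as a single BamHI fragment. No epitope tags, fusions or reporters are recorded, and part of the plasmid derives from an earlier construct made in another laboratory.

The associated publication examined the redundancy of C/EBP alpha, beta and delta in supporting lipopolysaccharide-induced transcription of IL-6 and monocyte chemoattractant protein-1. This fits use of the construct for stable ectopic expression of C/EBPbeta in G418-selected mammalian cells, to test its contribution to inflammatory gene induction.
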