Addgene plasmid #13393: pSV(X) C/EBPbeta
Depositing lab: Richard Schwartz. Depositing organization: Michigan State University. Publication: Redundancy of C/EBP alpha, -beta, and -delta in supporting the lipopolysaccharide-induced transcription of IL-6 and monocyte chemoattractant protein-1. Hu HM, Baer M, Williams SC, Johnson PF, Schwartz RC. J Immunol. 1998 Mar 1. 160(5):2334-42. PubMed 9498774.
Backbone
  Vector backbone: pZIP-Neo SV(X)1
  Backbone manufacturer: Cepko et al.
  Backbone size w/o insert (bp): 10200
  Vector type: Mammalian Expression, Retroviral
  Selectable markers: Neomycin (select with G418)
Growth in bacteria
  Bacterial resistance: Ampicillin, 100 μg/mL
  Growth temperature: 37°C
  Growth strain: DH5alpha
  Copy number: Low Copy
Gene/Insert
  Gene/Insert name: C/EBPbeta
  Species: R. norvegicus (rat)
  Insert size (bp): 1500
  Entrez Gene: Cebpb (a.k.a. Il6dbp, NF-IL6, TCF5)
  Cloning method: Restriction Enzyme; 5′ cloning site BamHI (not destroyed); 3′ cloning site BamHI (not destroyed)
  Sequencing primers: 5′ na
Resource information
  A portion of this plasmid was derived from a plasmid made by: Peter Johnson, NCI
Terms and licenses: Academic/Nonprofit Terms; Industry Terms: Not Available to Industry
How to cite: pSV(X) C/EBPbeta was a gift from Richard Schwartz (Addgene plasmid # 13393 ; http://n2t.net/addgene:13393 ; RRID:Addgene_13393)
